>Addgene plasmid #135892 | D79_Ld_366740 | addgene full sequence | sequence record 274747 | Addgene NGS Result
GTGATGCGGTTTTGGCAGTACACCAATGGGCGTGGATAGCGGTTTGACTCACGGGGATTTCCAAGTCTCC
ACCCCATTGACGTCAATGGGAGTTTGTTTTGGCACCAAAATCAACGGGACTTTCCAAAATGTCGTAATAA
CCCCGCCCCGTTGACGCAAATGGGCGGTAGGCGTGTACGGTGGGAGGTCTATATAAGCAGAGCTCGTTTA
GTGAACCGTCAGATCCTCACTCTCTTCCGCATCGCTGTCTGCGAGGGCCAGCTGTTGGGCTCGCGGTTGA
GGACAAACTCTTCGCGGTCTTTCCAGTACTCTTGGATCGGAAACCCGTCGGCCTCCGAACGGTACTCCGC
CACCGAGGGACCTGAGCGAGTCCGCATCGACCGGATCGGAAAACCTCTCGAGAAAGGCGTCTAACCAGTC
ACAGTCGCAAGGTAGGCTGAGCACCGTGGCGGGCGGCAGCGGGTGGCGGTCGGGGTTGTTTCTGGCGGAG
GTGCTGCTGATGATGTAATTAAAGTAGGCGGTCTTGAGACGGCGGATGGTCGAGGTGAGGTGTGGCAGGC
TTGAGATCCAGCTGTTGGGGTGAGTACTCCCTCTCAAAAGCGGGCATTACTTCTGCGCTAAGATTGTCAG
TTTCCAAAAACGAGGAGGATTTGATATTCACCTGGCCCGATCTGGCCATACACTTGAGTGACAATGACAT
CCACTTTGCCTTTCTCTCCACAGGTGTCCACTCCCAGGTCCAAGTTTGCCACCATGGAGTTTCAGACCCA
GGTACTCATGTCCCTGCTGCTCTGCATGTCTGGTGCGGCCGCCAGACTGGTTGTTAGAATGGTGCAGGTC
GTGCACAGACACGGCGCCAGATCTGCCCTGATCAACGACAATACCACCGAGATCTGCGGCACACTGTACC
CTTGTGGCGAACTGACAGGCGAAGGCGTGGAAATGGTTCGAGCCATCGGAGAGTCTCCCCATCTGCACCC
TTTTGCCGTGACTCAGGATTGGTCTAGCCTGCCTCCTCTGACAGGCGCGCCCGGCAGCCTGCACCACATC
CTGGACGCCCAGAAGATGCTGTGGAACCACAGGGACAGGAACCTGCCTCCTCTGGCCCCTCTGGGCCCCC
ACCACCATCACCACCATTGAGTCTAGACACGTGATTAATTAAGGATCCCCCGACCTCGACCTCTGGCTAA
TAAAGGAAATTTATTTTCATTGCAATAGTGTGTTGGAATTTTTTGTGTCTCTCACTCGGAAGGACATATG
GGAGGGCAAATCATTTGGTCGAGATCCCTCGGAGATCTCTAGCTAGAGGATCGATCCCCGCCCCGGACGA
ACTAAACCTGACTACGACATCTCTGCCCCTTCTTCGCGGGGCAGTGCATGTAATCCCTTCAGTTGGTTGG
TACAACTTGCCAACTGGGCCCTGTTCCACATGTGACACGGGGGGGGACCAAACACAAAGGGGTTCTCTGA
CTGTAGTTGACATCCTTATAAATGGATGTGCACATTTGCCAACACTGAGTGGCTTTCATCCTGGAGCAGA
CTTTGCAGTCTGTGGACTGCAACACAACATTGCCTTTATGTGTAACTCTTGGCTGAAGCTCTTACACCAA
TGCTGGGGGACATGTACCTCCCAGGGGCCCAGGAAGACTACGGGAGGCTACACCAACGTCAATCAGAGGG
GCCTGTGTAGCTACCGATAAGCGGACCCTCAAGAGGGCATTAGCAATAGTGTTTATAAGGCCCCCTTGTT
AACCCTAAACGGGTAGCATATGCTTCCCGGGTAGTAGTATATACTATCCAGACTAACCCTAATTCAATAG
CATATGTTACCCAACGGGAAGCATATGCTATCGAATTAGGGTTAGTAAAAGGGTCCTAAGGAACAGCGAT
ATCTCCCACCCCATGAGCTGTCACGGTTTTATTTACATGGGGTCAGGATTCCACGAGGGTAGTGAACCAT
TTTAGTCACAAGGGCAGTGGCTGAAGATCAAGGAGCGGGCAGTGAACTCTCCTGAATCTTCGCCTGCTTC
TTCATTCTCCTTCGTTTAGCTAATAGAATAACTGCTGAGTTGTGAACAGTAAGGTGTATGTGAGGTGCTC
GAAAACAAGGTTTCAGGTGACGCCCCCAGAATAAAATTTGGACGGGGGGTTCAGTGGTGGCATTGTGCTA
TGACACCAATATAACCCTCACAAACCCCTTGGGCAATAAATACTAGTGTAGGAATGAAACATTCTGAATA
TCTTTAACAATAGAAATCCATGGGGTGGGGACAAGCCGTAAAGACTGGATGTCCATCTCACACGAATTTA
TGGCTATGGGCAACACATAATCCTAGTGCAATATGATACTGGGGTTATTAAGATGTGTCCCAGGCAGGGA
CCAAGACAGGTGAACCATGTTGTTACACTCTATTTGTAACAAGGGGAAAGAGAGTGGACGCCGACAGCAG
CGGACTCCACTGGTTGTCTCTAACACCCCCGAAAATTAAACGGGGCTCCACGCCAATGGGGCCCATAAAC
AAAGACAAGTGGCCACTCTTTTTTTTGAAATTGTGGAGTGGGGGCACGCGTCAGCCCCCACACGCCGCCC
TGCGGTTTTGGACTGTAAAATAAGGGTGTAATAACTTGGCTGATTGTAACCCCGCTAACCACTGCGGTCA
AACCACTTGCCCACAAAACCACTAATGGCACCCCGGGGAATACCTGCATAAGTAGGTGGGCGGGCCAAGA
TAGGGGCGCGATTGCTGCGATCTGGAGGACAAATTACACACACTTGCGCCTGAGCGCCAAGCACAGGGTT
GTTGGTCCTCATATTCACGAGGTCGCTGAGAGCACGGTGGGCTAATGTTGCCATGGGTAGCATATACTAC
CCAAATATCTGGATAGCATATGCTATCCTAATCTATATCTGGGTAGCATAGGCTATCCTAATCTATATCT
GGGTAGCATATGCTATCCTAATCTATATCTGGGTAGTATATGCTATCCTAATTTATATCTGGGTAGCATA
GGCTATCCTAATCTATATCTGGGTAGCATATGCTATCCTAATCTATATCTGGGTAGTATATGCTATCCTA
ATCTGTATCCGGGTAGCATATGCTATCCTAATAGAGATTAGGGTAGTATATGCTATCCTAATTTATATCT
GGGTAGCATATACTACCCAAATATCTGGATAGCATATGCTATCCTAATCTATATCTGGGTAGCATATGCT
ATCCTAATCTATATCTGGGTAGCATAGGCTATCCTAATCTATATCTGGGTAGCATATGCTATCCTAATCT
ATATCTGGGTAGTATATGCTATCCTAATTTATATCTGGGTAGCATAGGCTATCCTAATCTATATCTGGGT
AGCATATGCTATCCTAATCTATATCTGGGTAGTATATGCTATCCTAATCTGTATCCGGGTAGCATATGCT
ATCCTCATGATAAGCTGTCAAACATGAGAATTTTCTTGAAGACGAAAGGGCCTCGTGATACGCCTATTTT
TATAGGTTAATGTCATGATAATAATGGTTTCTTAGACGTCAGGTGGCACTTTTCGGGGAAATGTGCGCGG
AACCCCTATTTGTTTATTTTTCTAAATACATTCAAATATGTATCCGCTCATGAGACAATAACCCTGATAA
ATGCTTCAATAATATTGAAAAAGGAAGAGTATGAGTATTCAACATTTCCGTGTCGCCCTTATTCCCTTTT
TTGCGGCATTTTGCCTTCCTGTTTTTGCTCACCCAGAAACGCTGGTGAAAGTAAAAGATGCTGAAGATCA
GTTGGGTGCACGAGTGGGTTACATCGAACTGGATCTCAACAGCGGTAAGATCCTTGAGAGTTTTCGCCCC
GAAGAACGTTTTCCAATGATGAGCACTTTTAAAGTTCTGCTATGTGGCGCGGTATTATCCCGTGTTGACG
CCGGGCAAGAGCAACTCGGTCGCCGCATACACTATTCTCAGAATGACTTGGTTGAGTACTCACCAGTCAC
AGAAAAGCATCTTACGGATGGCATGACAGTAAGAGAATTATGCAGTGCTGCCATAACCATGAGTGATAAC
ACTGCGGCCAACTTACTTCTGACAACGATCGGAGGACCGAAGGAGCTAACCGCTTTTTTGCACAACATGG
GGGATCATGTAACTCGCCTTGATCGTTGGGAACCGGAGCTGAATGAAGCCATACCAAACGACGAGCGTGA
CACCACGATGCCTGCAGCAATGGCAACAACGTTGCGCAAACTATTAACTGGCGAACTACTTACTCTAGCT
TCCCGGCAACAATTAATAGACTGGATGGAGGCGGATAAAGTTGCAGGACCACTTCTGCGCTCGGCCCTTC
CGGCTGGCTGGTTTATTGCTGATAAATCTGGAGCCGGTGAGCGTGGGTCTCGCGGTATCATTGCAGCACT
GGGGCCAGATGGTAAGCCCTCCCGTATCGTAGTTATCTACACGACGGGGAGTCAGGCAACTATGGATGAA
CGAAATAGACAGATCGCTGAGATAGGTGCCTCACTGATTAAGCATTGGTAACTGTCAGACCAAGTTTACT
CATATATACTTTAGATTGATTTAAAACTTCATTTTTAATTTAAAAGGATCTAGGTGAAGATCCTTTTTGA
TAATCTCATGACCAAAATCCCTTAACGTGAGTTTTCGTTCCACTGAGCGTCAGACCCCGTAGAAAAGATC
AAAGGATCTTCTTGAGATCCTTTTTTTCTGCGCGTAATCTGCTGCTTGCAAACAAAAAAACCACCGCTAC
CAGCGGTGGTTTGTTTGCCGGATCAAGAGCTACCAACTCTTTTTCCGAAGGTAACTGGCTTCAGCAGAGC
GCAGATACCAAATACTGTTCTTCTAGTGTAGCCGTAGTTAGGCCACCACTTCAAGAACTCTGTAGCACCG
CCTACATACCTCGCTCTGCTAATCCTGTTACCAGTGGCTGCTGCCAGTGGCGATAAGTCGTGTCTTACCG
GGTTGGACTCAAGACGATAGTTACCGGATAAGGCGCAGCGGTCGGGCTGAACGGGGGGTTCGTGCACACA
GCCCAGCTTGGAGCGAACGACCTACACCGAACTGAGATACCTACAGCGTGAGCTATGAGAAAGCGCCACG
CTTCCCGAAGGGAGAAAGGCGGACAGGTATCCGGTAAGCGGCAGGGTCGGAACAGGAGAGCGCACGAGGG
AGCTTCCAGGGGGAAACGCCTGGTATCTTTATAGTCCTGTCGGGTTTCGCCACCTCTGACTTGAGCGTCG
ATTTTTGTGATGCTCGTCAGGGGGGCGGAGCCTATGGAAAAACGCCAGCAACGCGGCCTTTTTACGGTTC
CTGGCCTTTTGCTGGCCTTTTGCTCACATGTTCTTTCCTGCGTTATCCCCTGATTCTGTGGATAACCGTA
TTACCGCCTTTGAGTGAGCTGATACCGCTCGCCGCAGCCGAACGACCGAGCGCAGCGAGTCAGTGAGCGA
GGAAGCGGAAGAGCGCCCAATACGCAAACCGCCTCTCCCCGCGCGTTGGCCGATTCATTAATGCAGCTGG
CACGACAGGTTTCCCGACTGGAAAGCGGGCAGTGAGCGCAACGCAATTAATGTGAGTTAGCTCACTCATT
AGGCACCCCAGGCTTTACACTTTATGCTTCCGGCTCGTATGTTGTGTGGAATTGTGAGCGGATAACAATT
TCACACAGGAAACAGCTATGACCATGATTACGCCAAGCTCTAGCTAGAGGTCGACCAATTCTCATGTTTG
ACAGCTTATCATCGCAGATCCGGGCAACGTTGTTGCCATTGCTGCAGGCGCAGAACTGGTAGGTATGGAA
GATCTATACATTGAATCAATATTGGCAATTAGCCATATTAGTCATTGGTTATATAGCATAAATCAATATT
GGCTATTGGCCATTGCATACGTTGTATCTATATCATAATATGTACATTTATATTGGCTCATGTCCAATAT
GACCGCCATGTTGACATTGATTATTGACTAGTTATTAATAGTAATCAATTACGGGGTCATTAGTTCATAG
CCCATATATGGAGTTCCGCGTTACATAACTTACGGTAAATGGCCCGCCTGGCTGACCGCCCAACGACCCC
CGCCCATTGACGTCAATAATGACGTATGTTCCCATAGTAACGCCAATAGGGACTTTCCATTGACGTCAAT
GGGTGGAGTATTTACGGTAAACTGCCCACTTGGCAGTACATCAAGTGTATCATATGCCAAGTCCGCCCCC
TATTGACGTCAATGACGGTAAATGGCCCGCCTGGCATTATGCCCAGTACATGACCTTACGGGACTTTCCT
ACTTGGCAGTACATCTACGTATTAGTCATCGCTATTACCATG
Features (pLannotate 1.2.2; 17 found; start..end, strand, type, name):
      2..201     +  promoter       CMV promoter: human cytomegalovirus (CMV) immediate early promoter
    269..307     +  misc_feature   Ad SA (fragment): adenovirus major late transcript splice acceptor (Friedrich and Soriano, 1991)
    340..549     -  CDS            PTP (fragment): TERM_ADE02 - Experimental evidence at protein level: Swiss-Prot protein existence level 1. Protein covalently bound to the viral DNA that acts as a primer for viral genomic replication by DNA strand displacement. Assembles on the viral origin of replication in an initiation complex with viral polymerase, DBP, host NFIA and host POU2F1/OCT1. During initiation, the polymerase covalently couples the first dCTP with Ser- 580 of pTP. The terminal protein stimulates the template activity over 20 fold compared to protein-free templates. Neo-synthesized viral genomes are linked to two preterminal prot
    580..669     +  intron         chimeric intron (fragment): chimera between introns from adenovirus and immunoglobulin heavy chain genes
    688..734     +  CDS            IgH signal sequence (fragment): signal sequence from the mouse immunoglobulin heavy chain variable region
   1189..1244    +  polyA_signal   β-globin poly(A) signal: rabbit β-globin polyadenylation signal (Gil and Proudfoot, 1987)
   1758..3439    -  rep_origin     oriP (fragment): Epstein-Barr virus oriP replication origin (Yates et al., 2000)
   3566..3670    +  promoter       AmpR promoter: bla
   3671..4531    +  CDS            AmpR: β-lactamase; bla; confers resistance to ampicillin, carbenicillin, and related antibiotics
   4702..5290    +  rep_origin     ori: high-copy-number ColE1/pMB1/pBR322/pUC origin of replication
   5473..5565    +  CDS            lacI (fragment): lac repressor; lacI; The lac repressor binds to the lac operator to inhibit transcription in E. coli. This inhibition can be relieved by adding lactose or isopropyl-β-D-thiogalactopyranoside (IPTG).
   5578..5599    +  protein_bind   CAP binding site: CAP binding activates transcription in the presence of cAMP. E. coli catabolite activator protein
   5614..5644    +  promoter       lac promoter: promoter for the E. coli lac operon
   5652..5668    +  protein_bind   lac operator: The lac repressor binds to the lac operator to inhibit transcription in E. coli. This inhibition can be relieved by adding lactose or isopropyl-β-D-thiogalactopyranoside (IPTG). lac repressor encoded by lacI
   5738..5754    +  promoter       tet promoter (fragment): E. coli promoter for tetracycline efflux protein gene
   5764..5789    -  CDS            bla(M) (fragment): β-lactamase lacking the signal sequence; bla(M); allows cytosolic expression of β-lactamase
   5963..6342    +  enhancer       CMV enhancer: human cytomegalovirus immediate early enhancer
