[The description below was written by a language model from this plasmid's Addgene catalogue record and pLannotate feature annotations shown in this document.]
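Description:
D79_Ld_366740 is a mammalian expression plasmid built on the pTT3 backbone and designed to produce a soluble, secreted ectodomain fragment of a Leishmania donovani protein annotated as a putative histidine secretory acid phosphatase (LDPBK_366740). It is propagated in E. coli through a high-copy ColE1/pUC-type origin and selected with ampicillin via the bla gene. The backbone also carries a fragment of the Epstein-Barr virus oriP element, which allows episomal maintenance and boosts transient expression in cell lines that supply EBNA1.

Expression is driven by the human CMV immediate-early enhancer and promoter, which span the numbering origin of the circular sequence. These are followed by adenovirus-derived leader and splice elements, including a splice acceptor fragment and a chimeric intron fragment. The antisense "PTP" hit in this region most likely reflects that adenoviral leader sequence rather than a real coding payload. A mouse immunoglobulin heavy chain signal sequence fragment then directs the product into the secretory pathway, and a rabbit β-globin polyadenylation signal terminates the transcript. The recorded insert is short, at 210 bp, and according to the catalogue entry it is fused at its C terminus to a biotinylation sequence and a His tag. Neither the insert nor the tags were annotated in the feature table, but they would lie in the unannotated interval between the signal sequence and the poly(A) signal. Remnants of lac regulatory elements and small tet and bla fragments appear to be cloning-vector leftovers.

The tags would permit enzymatic biotinylation for capture on streptavidin and nickel-affinity purification. The plasmid belongs to a collection of recombinant L. donovani cell surface and secreted proteins produced for systematic study of genes involved in parasite growth and infection.
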