Addgene plasmid #135892: D79_Ld_366740
Purpose: Expression of Leishmania donovani ectodomain in mammalian cells
Depositing lab: Gavin Wright. Depositing organization: Wellcome Sanger Institute. Publication: Systematic identification of genes encoding cell surface and secreted proteins that are essential for in vitro growth and infection in Leishmania donovani. Roberts AJ, Ong HB, Clare S, Brandt C, Harcourt K, Franssen SU, Cotton JA, Muller-Sienerth N, Wright GJ. PLoS Pathog. 2022 Feb 24;18(2):e1010364. doi: 10.1371/journal.ppat.1010364. eCollection 2022 Feb. PubMed 35202447.
Backbone
  Vector backbone: pTT3
  Backbone manufacturer: Yves Durocher, NRC
  Backbone size w/o insert (bp): 6132
  Vector type: Mammalian Expression
Growth in bacteria
  Bacterial resistance: Ampicillin, 100 μg/mL
  Growth temperature: 37°C
  Growth strain: DH5alpha
  Copy number: High Copy
Gene/Insert
  Gene/Insert name: histidine secretory acid phosphatase, putative (alt name: LDPBK_366740)
  Species: Leishmania donovani
  Insert size (bp): 210
  Tag / fusion protein: biotinylation sequence and His tag (C terminal on insert)
  Cloning method: Unknown
Terms and licenses: Academic/Nonprofit Terms; Industry Terms: Not Available to Industry
How to cite: D79_Ld_366740 was a gift from Gavin Wright (Addgene plasmid # 135892 ; http://n2t.net/addgene:135892 ; RRID:Addgene_135892)
